Addgene plasmid #205548: pFH2.103_PB-EPN11-MCP_p6-T2A-eGFP-PGK-Blast
Purpose: Express EPN11-MCP-p6-T2A-eGFP and blasticidin resistance marker
Depositing lab: Michael Elowitz. Depositing organization: California Institute of Technology. Publication: Engineering RNA export for measurement and manipulation of living cells. Horns F, Martinez JA, Fan C, Haque M, Linton JM, Tobin V, Santat L, Maggiolo AO, Bjorkman PJ, Lois C, Elowitz MB. Cell. 2023 Jul 10:S0092-8674(23)00689-X. doi: 10.1016/j.cell.2023.06.013. PubMed 37437570.
Backbone
  Vector backbone: ePB2
  Vector type: Mammalian Expression ; Piggybac
  Selectable markers: Blasticidin ; eGFP
Growth in bacteria
  Bacterial resistance: Kanamycin, 50 μg/mL
  Growth temperature: 30°C
  Growth strain: NEB Stable
  Copy number: High Copy
Gene/Insert
  Gene/Insert name: EPN11-MCP-p6
  Species: Synthetic
  Mutation: WT
  Promoter: EF1
  Cloning method: Restriction Enzyme; 5′ cloning site unknown (unknown if destroyed); 3′ cloning site unknown (unknown if destroyed)
Terms and licenses: Academic/Nonprofit Terms; Industry Terms: Not Available to Industry
How to cite: pFH2.103_PB-EPN11-MCP_p6-T2A-eGFP-PGK-Blast was a gift from Michael Elowitz (Addgene plasmid # 205548 ; http://n2t.net/addgene:205548 ; RRID:Addgene_205548)
