[The description below was written by a language model from this plasmid's Addgene catalogue record and pLannotate feature annotations shown in this document.]
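Description:
pFH2.103_PB-EPN11-MCP_p6-T2A-eGFP-PGK-Blast is a piggyBac transposon plasmid for mammalian expression, built on the ePB2 backbone. It is designed for stable genomic integration of an RNA-exporter cassette when supplied with piggyBac transposase. In bacteria it is maintained through a high-copy ColE1/pUC-type origin and selected with kanamycin via a Tn5 aminoglycoside phosphotransferase gene driven by the bla promoter. An f1 origin and lac promoter/operator and lacZα remnants are also present in the backbone. The automated annotation does not call the piggyBac terminal repeats, and the short fragments matching lambda portal protein are probably stuffer or backbone sequence rather than functional parts.

The main cassette uses an EF-1α core promoter followed by the HTLV-1 5' LTR fragment, a common composite EF1 promoter arrangement, to drive a synthetic fusion protein. The annotated portions are an HIV-1 gag p6 segment, which recruits host ESCRT factors such as TSG101 and ALIX to promote budding, and the MS2 phage coat protein (MCP), which binds MS2 RNA hairpins. The table places p6 upstream of MCP, an order that differs from the construct name. The unannotated stretch before GFP presumably holds the EPN11 self-assembling nanocage component and the T2A peptide, which releases eGFP as a separate reporter. An SV40 poly(A) signal terminates this unit. A mouse PGK promoter then drives blasticidin S deaminase with a bGH poly(A) signal, allowing drug selection of integrants. A U6 promoter sits upstream of the EF1 cassette, but the record does not say what it transcribes, if anything.

According to the associated publication title, the construct serves to engineer cells that package and export tagged RNAs in secreted particles for measuring or manipulating living cells.
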