Features (pLannotate 1.2.2; 22 found; start..end, strand, type, name):
    612..852     +  promoter       U6 promoter: RNA polymerase III promoter for human U6 snRNA
    942..1153    +  promoter       EF-1α core promoter: core promoter for human elongation factor EF-1α
   1166..1434    +  LTR            5' LTR (truncated): truncated 5' long terminal repeat (LTR) from human T-cell leukemia virus (HTLV) type 1
   1513..1668    +  CDS            gag (fragment): GAG_HV1H2 - Experimental evidence at protein level: Swiss-Prot protein existence level 1. [p6-gag]: Plays a role in budding of the assembled particle by interacting with the host class E VPS proteins TSG101 and PDCD6IP/AIP1. From Human immunodeficiency virus type 1 group M subtype B (isolate HXB2) (HIV-1).
   1669..2055    +  CDS            CAPSD_BPMS2: Experimental evidence at protein level: Swiss-Prot protein existence level 1. Acts as a translational repressor of viral replicase synthesis late in infection. This latter function is the result of capsid protein interaction with an RNA hairpin which contains the replicase ribosome-binding site. From Escherichia phage MS2 (Bacteriophage MS2).
   2758..3471    +  CDS            GFP (S65T): GFP (S65T) is a basic (constitutively fluorescent) green fluorescent protein published in 1995, derived from Aequorea victoria.
   3496..3579    +  CDS            large T antigen (fragment): large T antigen from SV40 (simian virus 40)
   3602..3723    +  polyA_signal   SV40 poly(A) signal: SV40 polyadenylation signal
   3730..4163    +  promoter       PGK promoter (fragment): mouse phosphoglycerate kinase 1 promoter
   4199..4597    +  CDS            BSD: blasticidin S deaminase; Aspergillus terreus BSD; confers resistance to blasticidin
   4615..4839    +  polyA_signal   bGH poly(A) signal: bovine growth hormone polyadenylation signal
   5274..5813    +  CDS            B (fragment): PORTL_LAMBD - Experimental evidence at protein level: Swiss-Prot protein existence level 1. Forms the portal vertex of the capsid (PubMed:6228056, PubMed:6232391). This portal plays critical roles in head assembly, genome packaging, neck/tail attachment, and genome ejection (Probable). The portal protein multimerizes as a single ring-shaped homododecamer arranged around a central channel (PubMed:6232391). Binds to the terminase subunits to form the packaging machine (PubMed:7799432). From Escherichia phage lambda (Bacteriophage lambda).
   5851..5867    -  protein_bind   lac operator: The lac repressor binds to the lac operator to inhibit transcription in E. coli. This inhibition can be relieved by adding lactose or isopropyl-β-D-thiogalactopyranoside (IPTG). lac repressor encoded by lacI
   5875..5905    -  promoter       lac promoter: promoter for the E. coli lac operon
   5920..5941    -  protein_bind   CAP binding site: CAP binding activates transcription in the presence of cAMP. E. coli catabolite activator protein
   5954..6046    -  CDS            lacI (fragment): lac repressor; lacI; The lac repressor binds to the lac operator to inhibit transcription in E. coli. This inhibition can be relieved by adding lactose or isopropyl-β-D-thiogalactopyranoside (IPTG).
   6229..6817    -  rep_origin     ori: high-copy-number ColE1/pMB1/pBR322/pUC origin of replication
   6988..7782    -  CDS            NeoR/KanR: aminoglycoside phosphotransferase from Tn5; aph(3')-II (or nptII); confers resistance to neomycin, kanamycin, and G418 (Geneticin®)
   7783..7887    -  promoter       AmpR promoter: bla
   7940..8368    -  rep_origin     f1 ori (sequence partly withheld): f1 bacteriophage origin of replication; arrow indicates direction of (+) strand synthesis
   8373..8528    -  CDS            lacZα (fragment): LacZα fragment of β-galactosidase; lacZ fragment
   8530..8643    +  CDS            B (fragment): PORTL_LAMBD - Experimental evidence at protein level: Swiss-Prot protein existence level 1. Forms the portal vertex of the capsid (PubMed:6228056, PubMed:6232391). This portal plays critical roles in head assembly, genome packaging, neck/tail attachment, and genome ejection (Probable). The portal protein multimerizes as a single ring-shaped homododecamer arranged around a central channel (PubMed:6232391). Binds to the terminase subunits to form the packaging machine (PubMed:7799432). From Escherichia phage lambda (Bacteriophage lambda).
>Addgene plasmid #205548 | pFH2.103_PB-EPN11-MCP_p6-T2A-eGFP-PGK-Blast | addgene full sequence | sequence record 408400 | Addgene NGS Result
GCAGCTAGATTAACCCTAGAAAGATAGTCTGCGTAAAATTGACGCATGCATTCTTGAAATATTGCTCTCT
CTTTCTAAATAGCGCGAATCCGTCGCTGTGCATTTAGGACATCTCAGTCGCCGCTTGGAGCTCCCGTGAG
GCGTGCTTGTCAATGCGGTAAGTGTCACTGATTTTGAACTATAACAACCGCGTGAGTCAAAATGACGCAT
GATTATCTTTTACGTGACTTTTAAGATTTAACTCATACGATAATTATATTGTTATTTCGTGTTCTACTTA
CGTGATAACTTATTATATATATATTTTCTTGTTATAGATATCCTTGAGGGACAGCCCCCCCCCAAAGCCC
CCAGGGATGTAATTACGTCCCTCCCCCGCTAGGGGGCAGCAGCGAGCCGCCCGGGGCTCCGCTCCGGTCC
GGCGCTCCCCCCGCATCCCCGAGCCGGCAGCGTGCGGGGACAGCCCGGGCACGGGGAAGGTGGCACGGGA
TCGCTTTCCTCTGAACGCTTCTCGCTGCTCTTTGAGCCTGCAGACACCTGGGGGGATACGGGGAAAAATC
GATTAACTATAACGGTCCTAAGGTAGCGAACACCTGCGCTCGAGCGACGTCGAGGGCCTATTTCCCATGA
TTCCTTCATATTTGCATATACGATACAAGGCTGTTAGAGAGATAATTGGAATTAATTTGACTGTAAACAC
AAAGATATTAGTACAAAATACGTGACGTAGAAAGTAATAATTTCTTGGGTAGTTTGCAGTTTTAAAATTA
TGTTTTAAAATGGACTATCATATGCTTACCGTAACTTGAAAGTATTTCGATTTCTTGGCTTTATATATCT
TGTGGAAAGGACGAAACACCGACCAGGTGGGCCCACGCGTTTTTTTCACCTGCATTACCCTGTTATCCCT
AGGATCTGCGATCGCTCCGGTGCCCGTCAGTGGGCAGAGCGCACATCGCCCACAGTCCCCGAGAAGTTGG
GGGGAGGGGTCGGCAATTGAACGGGTGCCTAGAGAAGGTGGCGCGGGGTAAACTGGGAAAGTGATGTCGT
GTACTGGCTCCGCCTTTTTCCCGAGGGTGGGGGAGAACCGTATATAAGTGCAGTAGTCGCCGTGAACGTT
CTTTTTCGCAACGGGTTTGCCGCCAGAACACAGCTGAAGCTTCGAGGGGCTCGCATCTCTCCTTCACGCG
CCCGCCGCCCTACCTGAGGCCGCCATCCACGCCGGTTGAGTCGCGTTCTGCCGCCTCCCGCCTGTGGTGC
CTCCTGAACTGCGTCCGCCGTCTAGGTAAGTTTAAAGCTCAGGTCGAGACCGGGCCTTTGTCCGGCGCTC
CCTTGGAGCCTACCTAGACTCAGCCGGCTCTCCACGCTTTGCCTGACCCTGCTTGCTCAACTCTACGTCT
TTGTTTCGTTTTCTGTTCTGCGCCGTTACAGATCCAAGCTGTGACCGGCGCCTACGCTAGCGGATCCGCC
ACCATGGGTTGTATCAAGAGCAAGCGCAAGGATAATTTGAACCTGCAGTCTCGTCCGGAACCGACCGCAC
CGCCGGAAGAATCTTTCCGTTCTGGTGTTGAAACCACCACGCCACCGCAAAAACAGGAGCCGATCGACAA
AGAACTGTACCCGCTGACCTCTCTGCGTTCTCTGTTCGGTAACGACCCGTCTTCTCAGGCTTCAAACTTT
ACTCAGTTCGTGCTCGTGGACAATGGTGGGACAGGGGATGTGACAGTGGCTCCTTCTAATTTCGCTAATG
GGGTGGCAGAGTGGATCAGCTCCAACTCACGGAGCCAGGCCTACAAGGTGACATGCAGCGTCAGGCAGTC
TAGTGCCCAGAAGAGAAAGTATACCATCAAGGTGGAGGTCCCCAAAGTGGCTACCCAGACAGTGGGCGGA
GTCGAACTGCCTGTCGCCGCTTGGAGGTCCTACCTGAACATGGAGCTCACTATCCCAATTTTCGCTACCA
ATTCTGACTGTGAACTCATCGTGAAGGCAATGCAGGGGCTCCTCAAAGACGGTAATCCTATCCCTTCCGC
CATCGCCGCTAACTCAGGTATCTACAAGATCGAAGAGCTGTTCAAGAAACACAAGATCGTTGCCGTGCTG
CGTGCCAATAGTGTGGAAGAAGCGAAAAAGAAAGCGCTGGCGGTTTTCCTGGGCGGCGTTCATCTGATTG
AAATTACCTTTACCGTGCCGGATGCGGATACCGTGATTAAGGAACTGAGCTTTCTGAAGGAAATGGGCGC
GATTATTGGTGCGGGCACCGTGACCAGCGTGGAGCAGTGCCGTAAAGCGGTGGAAAGTGGCGCCGAGTTC
ATTGTGAGTCCGCACCTGGACGAGGAAATTAGCCAATTTTGCAAGGAGAAGGGTGTGTTCTATATGCCAG
GCGTTATGACCCCGACCGAACTGGTGAAAGCCATGAAACTGGGCCATACCATCTTAAAACTGTTTCCGGG
TGAGGTGGTGGGTCCGCAGTTTGTTAAAGCGATGAAAGGTCCGTTTCCGAATGTGAAATTTGTGCCAACC
GGCGGTGTTAATCTGGACAATGTGTGCGAATGGTTCAAAGCGGGCGTGCTGGCCGTGGGCGTGGGCAGCG
CGTTAGTGAAAGGCACCCCGGTGGAAGTGGCGGAAAAGGCCAAGGCGTTCGTTGAGAAGATTCGTGGCTG
CACCGAACAGAAGCTGATCTCCGAAGAAGACCTGGGATCGGGAGAGGGCAGAGGAAGTCTGCTAACATGC
GGTGACGTCGAGGAGAATCCTGGCCCAATGAGCAAGGGCGAGGAGCTGTTCACCGGGGTGGTGCCCATCC
TGGTCGAGCTGGACGGCGACGTAAACGGCCACAAGTTCAGCGTGTCCGGCGAGGGCGAGGGCGATGCCAC
CTACGGCAAGCTGACCCTGAAGTTCATCTGCACCACCGGCAAGCTGCCCGTGCCCTGGCCCACCCTCGTG
ACCACCCTGACCTACGGCGTGCAGTGCTTCAGCCGCTACCCCGACCACATGAAGCAGCACGACTTCTTCA
AGTCCGCCATGCCCGAAGGCTACGTCCAGGAGCGCACCATCTTCTTCAAGGACGACGGCAACTACAAGAC
CCGCGCCGAGGTGAAGTTCGAGGGCGACACCCTGGTGAACCGCATCGAGCTGAAGGGCATCGACTTCAAG
GAGGACGGCAACATCCTGGGGCACAAGCTGGAGTACAACTACAACAGCCACAACGTCTATATCATGGCCG
ACAAGCAGAAGAACGGCATCAAGGTGAACTTCAAGATCCGCCACAACATCGAGGACGGCAGCGTGCAGCT
CGCCGACCACTACCAGCAGAACACCCCCATCGGCGACGGCCCCGTGCTGCTGCCCGACAACCACTACCTG
AGCACCCAGTCCGCCCTGAGCAAAGACCCCAACGAGAAGCGCGATCACATGGTCCTGCTGGAGTTCGTGA
CCGCCGCCGGGATCACTCACGGCATGGACGAGCTGTACAAGTAAGCGGCCGCGTCGACGACTCTAGATCA
TAATCAGCCATACCACATTTGTAGAGGTTTTACTTGCTTTAAAAAACCTCCCACACCTCCCCCTGAACCT
GAAACATAAAATGAATGCAATTGTTGTTGTTAACTTGTTTATTGCAGCTTATAATGGTTACAAATAAAGC
AATAGCATCACAAATTTCACAAATAAAGCATTTTTTTCACTGCATTCTAGTTGTGGTTTGTCCAAACTCA
TCAATGTATCTTAAGCGCCGGCGCTACACAAGTGGCCTCTGGCCTCGCACACATTCCACATCCACCGGTA
GGCGCCAACCGGCTCCGTTCTTTGGTGGCCCCTTCGCGCCACCTTCTACTCCTCCCCTAGTCAGGAAGTT
CCCCCCCGCCCCGCAGCTCGCGTCGTGCAGGACGTGACAAATGGAAGTAGCACGTCTCACTAGTCTCGTG
CAGATGGACAGCACCGCTGAGCAATGGAAGCGGGTAGGCCTTTGGGGCAGCGGCCAATAGCAGCTTTGCT
CCTTCGCTTTCTGGGCTCAGAGGCTGGGAAGGGGTGGGTCCGGGGGCGGGCTCAGGGGCGGGCTCAGGGG
CGGGGCGGGCGCCCGAAGGTCCTCCGGAGGCCCGGCATTCTGCACGCTTCAAAAGCGCACGTCTGCCGCG
CTGTTCTCCTCTTCCTCATCTCCGGGCCTTTCGACCTGCAGCCCAAGCTTACCATGGGTACCGCCACCAT
GGCCAAGCCTTTGTCTCAAGAAGAATCCACCCTCATTGAAAGAGCAACGGCTACAATCAACAGCATCCCC
ATCTCTGAAGATTACAGCGTCGCCAGCGCAGCTCTCTCTAGCGACGGCCGCATCTTCACTGGTGTCAATG
TATATCATTTTACTGGGGGACCTTGTGCAGAACTCGTGGTGCTGGGCACTGCTGCTGCTGCGGCAGCTGG
CAACCTGACTTGTATCGTCGCGATCGGAAATGAGAACAGGGGCATCTTGAGCCCCTGCGGACGGTGCCGA
CAGGTGCTTCTCGATCTGCATCCTGGGATCAAAGCCATAGTGAAGGACAGTGATGGACAGCCGACGGCAG
TTGGGATTCGTGAATTGCTGCCCTCTGGTTATGTGTGGGAGGGCTAAGGTCACCCGCGCGCGGACTGTGC
CTTCTAGTTGCCAGCCATCTGTTGTTTGCCCCTCCCCCGTGCCTTCCTTGACCCTGGAAGGTGCCACTCC
CACTGTCCTTTCCTAATAAAATGAGGAAATTGCATCGCATTGTCTGAGTAGGTGTCATTCTATTCTGGGG
GGTGGGGTGGGGCAGGACAGCAAGGGGGAGGATTGGGAAGACAATAGCAGGCATGCTGGGGATGCGGTGG
GCTCTATGGTTCGAACCAGTACGATGGTTTTCCCCGTATCCCCCCAGGTGTCTGCAGGCTCAAAGAGCAG
CGAGAAGCGTTCAGAGGAAAGCGATCCCGTGCCACCTTCCCCGTGCCCGGGCTGTCCCCGCACGCTGCCG
GCTCGGGGATGCGGGGGGAGCGCCGGACCGGAGCGGAGCCCCGGGCGGCTCGCTGCTGCCCCCTAGCGGG
GGAGGGACGTAATTACATCCCTGGGGGCTTTGGGGGGGGGCTGTCCCTGATAAAAGTTTTGTTACTTTAT
AGAAGAAATTTTGAGTTTTTGTTTTTTTTTAATAAATAAATAAACATAAATAAATTGTTTGTTGAATTTA
TTATTAGTATGTAAGTGTAAATATAATAAAACTTAATATCTATTCAAATTAATAAATAAACCTCGATATA
CAGACCGATAAAACACATGCGTCAATTTTACGCATGATTATCTTTAACGTACGTCACAATATGATTATCT
TTCTAGGGTTAATCTAGCTGCGGCGCGCCATCAGGATCATATCGTCGGGTCTTTTTTCCGGCTCAGTCAT
CGCCCAAGCTGGCGCTATCTGGGCATCGGGGAGGAAGAAGCCCGTGCCTTTTCCCGCGAGGTTGAAGCGG
CATGGAAAGAGTTTGCCGAGGATGACTGCTGCTGCATTGACGTTGAGCGAAAACGCACGTTTACCATGAT
GATTCGGGAAGGTGTGGCCATGCACGCCTTTAACGGTGAACTGTTCGTTCAGGCCACCTGGGATACCAGT
TCGTCGCGGCTTTTCCGGACACAGTTCCGGATGGTCAGCCCGAAGCGCATCAGCAACCCGAACAATACCG
GCGACAGCCGGAACTGCCGTGCCGGTGTGCAGATTAATGACAGCGGTGCGGCGCTGGGATATTACGTCAG
CGAGGACGGGTATCCTGGCTGGATGCCGCAGAAATGGACATGGATACCCCGTGAGTTACCCGGCGGGCGC
GCTTGGCGTAATCATGGTCATAGCTGTTTCCTGTGTGAAATTGTTATCCGCTCACAATTCCACACAACAT
ACGAGCCGGAAGCATAAAGTGTAAAGCCTGGGGTGCCTAATGAGTGAGCTAACTCACATTAATTGCGTTG
CGCTCACTGCCCGCTTTCCAGTCGGGAAACCTGTCGTGCCAGCTGCATTAATGAATCGGCCAACGCGCGG
GGAGAGGCGGTTTGCGTATTGGGCGCTCTTCCGCTTCCTCGCTCACTGACTCGCTGCGCTCGGTCGTTCG
GCTGCGGCGAGCGGTATCAGCTCACTCAAAGGCGGTAATACGGTTATCCACAGAATCAGGGGATAACGCA
GGAAAGAACATGTGAGCAAAAGGCCAGCAAAAGGCCAGGAACCGTAAAAAGGCCGCGTTGCTGGCGTTTT
TCCATAGGCTCCGCCCCCCTGACGAGCATCACAAAAATCGACGCTCAAGTCAGAGGTGGCGAAACCCGAC
AGGACTATAAAGATACCAGGCGTTTCCCCCTGGAAGCTCCCTCGTGCGCTCTCCTGTTCCGACCCTGCCG
CTTACCGGATACCTGTCCGCCTTTCTCCCTTCGGGAAGCGTGGCGCTTTCTCATAGCTCACGCTGTAGGT
ATCTCAGTTCGGTGTAGGTCGTTCGCTCCAAGCTGGGCTGTGTGCACGAACCCCCCGTTCAGCCCGACCG
CTGCGCCTTATCCGGTAACTATCGTCTTGAGTCCAACCCGGTAAGACACGACTTATCGCCACTGGCAGCA
GCCACTGGTAACAGGATTAGCAGAGCGAGGTATGTAGGCGGTGCTACAGAGTTCTTGAAGTGGTGGCCTA
ACTACGGCTACACTAGAAGAACAGTATTTGGTATCTGCGCTCTGCTGAAGCCAGTTACCTTCGGAAAAAG
AGTTGGTAGCTCTTGATCCGGCAAACAAACCACCGCTGGTAGCGGTGGTTTTTTTGTTTGCAAGCAGCAG
ATTACGCGCAGAAAAAAAGGATCTCAAGAAGATCCTTTGATCTTTTCTACGGGGTCTGACGCTCAGTGGA
ACGAAAACTCACGTTAAGGGATTTTGGTCATGAGATTATCAAAAAGGATCTTCACCTAGATCCTTTTAAA
TTAAAAATGAAGTTTTAAATCAATCTAAAGTATATATGAGTAAACTTGGTCTGACAGTCAGAAGAACTCG
TCAAGAAGGCGATAGAAGGCGATGCGCTGCGAATCGGGAGCGGCGATACCGTAAAGCACGAGGAAGCGGT
CAGCCCATTCGCCGCCAAGCTCTTCAGCAATATCACGGGTAGCCAACGCTATGTCCTGATAGCGGTCCGC
CACACCCAGCCGGCCACAGTCGATGAATCCAGAAAAGCGGCCATTTTCCACCATGATATTCGGCAAGCAG
GCATCGCCATGGGTCACGACGAGATCCTCGCCGTCGGGCATGCTCGCCTTGAGCCTGGCGAACAGTTCGG
CTGGCGCGAGCCCCTGATGCTCTTCGTCCAGATCATCCTGATCGACAAGACCGGCTTCCATCCGAGTACG
TGCTCGCTCGATGCGATGTTTCGCTTGGTGGTCGAATGGGCAGGTAGCCGGATCAAGCGTATGCAGCCGC
CGCATTGCATCAGCCATGATGGATACTTTCTCGGCAGGAGCAAGGTGAGATGACAGGAGATCCTGCCCCG
GCACTTCGCCCAATAGCAGCCAGTCCCTTCCCGCTTCAGTGACAACGTCGAGCACAGCTGCGCAAGGAAC
GCCCGTCGTGGCCAGCCACGATAGCCGCGCTGCCTCGTCTTGCAGTTCATTCAGGGCACCGGACAGGTCG
GTCTTGACAAAAAGAACCGGGCGCCCCTGCGCTGACAGCCGGAACACGGCGGCATCAGAGCAGCCGATTG
TCTGTTGTGCCCAGTCATAGCCGAATAGCCTCTCCACCCAAGCGGCCGGAGAACCTGCGTGCAATCCATC
TTGTTCAATCATACTCTTCCTTTTTCAATATTATTGAAGCATTTATCAGGGTTATTGTCTCATGAGCGGA
TACATATTTGAATGTATTTAGAAAAATAAACAAATAGGGGTTCCGCGCACATTTCCCCGAAAAGTGCCAC
CTAAATTGTAAGCGTTAATATTTTGTTAAAATTCGCGTTAAATTTTTGTTAAATCAGCTCATTTTTTAAC
CAATAGGCCGAAATCGGCAAAATCCCTTATAAATCAAAAGAATAGACCGAGATAGGGT
[37 nt withheld, positions 8039-8075]
AAAGAACGTGGACTCCAACGTCAAAGG
[49 nt withheld, positions 8103-8151]
T
[91 nt withheld, positions 8153-8243]
G
[124 nt withheld, positions 8245-8368]
CCCATTCGCCATTCAGGCTGCGCAACTGTTGGGAAGGGCGATCGGTGCGGGCCTCTTCGCTATTACGCCA
GCTGGCGAAAGGGGGATGTGCTGCAAGGCGATTAAGTTGGGTAACGCCAGGGTTTTCCCAGTCACGACGT
TGTAAAACGACGGCCAGTGAGCGCGCCTCGTTCATTCACGTTTTTGAACCCGTGGAGGACGGGCAGACTC
GCGGTGCAAATGTGTTTTACAGCGTGATGGAGCAGATGAAGATGCTCGACACGCTGCAGAACACGAGCTC
CACCGCGGGGCGCGCC
